>Addgene plasmid #12947 | DCT.VV.Orf259 | addgene partial sequence | sequence record 19330 | T7 5'-TAATACGACTCACTATAGGG-3'
ACCGAGCTCGGATCCAGTACCCTTCACCGAATTCCAGCTGACCACCATGTTTGACTATCTGGAAATGAGG
AGGTGGCTCTCGATGAACTTAAACAGATGTTGAGAGACAGAGATCCTAATGATACCAGGAACCAATTCAA
GAATAATGCTTTACACGCATACCTTTTTAATGAGCATTGTAATAATGTCGAGGTCGTCAAACTACTACTA
GACAGTGGCACTAATCCATTACGCAAAAATTGGAGACAGCTACCCCATTAGGCAATTCCCGGGGATCCGA
ATAAAGGGTCAAGACAATTCTGCAGATATCCAGCACAGTGGCGGCCGCTCGAGTCTAGAGGGCCCGCGGT
TCGAAGGTAAGCCTATCCCTAACCCTCTCCTCGGTCTCGATTCTACGCGTACCGGTCATCATCACCATCA
CCATTGAGTTTAAACCCGCTGATCAGCCTCGACTGTGCCTTCTAGTTGCCAGCCATCTGTTGTTTGCCCC
TCCCCCGTGCCTTCCTTGACCCTGGAAGGTGCCACTCCCACTGTCCTTTCCTAATAAAATGAGGAAATTG
CATCGCATTGTCTGAGTAGGTGTCATTCTATTCTGGGGGGTGGGGTGGGGCAGGACAGCAAGGGGGAGGA
TTGGGAAGACAATAGCAGGCATGCTGGGGATGCGGTGGGCTCTATGGCTTCTGAGGCGGAAAGAACCAGC
TGGGGCTCTAGGGGGTATCCCCACG
