[The description below was written by a language model from this plasmid's Addgene catalogue record.]
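Description:
DCT.VV.Orf259 is a mammalian expression plasmid built on the commercial pcDNA 3.1D V5-His-TOPO backbone (about 5.5 kb without insert) and carrying a short, 216 bp open reading frame from vaccinia virus, designated VV.Orf259 within its library and also referred to as VV_WR_017. The insert is recorded as flanked by intact BamHI sites at both ends and can be sequenced from the upstream T7 primer site. The plasmid is maintained at high copy number in E. coli under ampicillin selection, and the backbone's neomycin resistance cassette allows G418 selection of transfected mammalian cells. No feature table is provided, so the promoter and tag configuration are not explicitly recorded. Vectors of this family normally drive the insert from the CMV immediate-early promoter and offer C-terminal V5 and polyhistidine tags, but the record does not say whether the ORF is in frame with those tags.

The construct belongs to a library of individually cloned vaccinia virus ORFs assembled to identify poxvirus determinants recognised by CD8+ T cells, work aimed at the rational design and characterisation of smallpox vaccines. In this kind of screen, each viral ORF is expressed in mammalian cells so that its product can be tested for presentation to virus-specific T cells. The clone was made for screening rather than as a sequence-verified reference, and the depositors caution that it may differ from the canonical GenBank sequence. The plasmid and insert names are specific to this library, and the corresponding ORF names in the Copenhagen and WR strains, together with sequencing notes, are given in the library's supplementary data.
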