Addgene plasmid #12947: DCT.VV.Orf259
Purpose: This plasmid was designed for screening purposes and may contain discrepancies relative to the current canonical GenBank version of the gene.
Depositing lab: Jack Bennink & Jon Yewdell. Depositing organization: National Institute of Allergy and Infectious Diseases (NIAID). Publication: Identification of poxvirus CD8+ T cell determinants to enable rational design and characterization of smallpox vaccines. Tscharke DC, Karupiah G, Zhou J, Palmore T, Irvine KR, Haeryfar SM, Williams S, Sidney J, Sette A, Bennink JR, Yewdell JW. J Exp Med. 2005 January 3; 201(1): 95–104. 10.1084/jem.20041912 PubMed 15623576.
Backbone
  Vector backbone: pcDNA 3.1D V5-His-TOPO
  Backbone manufacturer: Invitrogen
  Backbone size w/o insert (bp): 5514
  Vector type: Mammalian Expression
  Selectable markers: Neomycin (select with G418)
Growth in bacteria
  Bacterial resistance: Ampicillin, 100 μg/mL
  Growth temperature: 37°C
  Growth strain: DH5alpha
  Copy number: High Copy
Gene/Insert
  Gene/Insert name: VV.Orf259 (alt name: VV_WR_017)
  Species: Vaccinia Virus
  Insert size (bp): 216
  Cloning method: Restriction Enzyme; 5′ cloning site BamHI (not destroyed); 3′ cloning site BamHI (not destroyed)
  Sequencing primers: 5′ Universal T7
Terms and licenses: Academic/Nonprofit Terms; Industry Terms: Not Available to Industry
Depositor comments: Please see the Vaccinia kit page ( https://www.addgene.org/vvorf/ ) for more information. The kit page contains the supplemental VVOrfData spreadsheet, which includes important information about this plasmid. The plasmid and insert names provided here relate only to this library. The name of the ORF (if present) in VACV strain Copenhagen and the name of the ORF (if annotated) in VACV strain WR sequence can be found in VVOrfData spreadsheet. Please note that the amino acid sequence given for each ORF in the spreadsheet may contain some errors. Additionally, changes from the expected sequence may be present in these plasmids. Please see Addgene's quality control sequence and sequencing notes in the VVOrfData spreadsheet before ordering this plasmid.
How to cite: DCT.VV.Orf259 was a gift from Jack Bennink & Jon Yewdell (Addgene plasmid # 12947 ; http://n2t.net/addgene:12947 ; RRID:Addgene_12947)
